>Addgene plasmid #247012 | pFB1.HMBP-Prs.AEBP2iso2.mt1A2A | addgene full sequence | sequence record 493365 | Addgene NGS Result
G
[124 nt withheld, positions 2-125]
C
[91 nt withheld, positions 127-217]
A
[49 nt withheld, positions 219-267]
CCTTTGACGTTGGAGTCCACGTTCTT
[37 nt withheld, positions 294-330]
ACCCTATCTCGGTCTATTCTTTTGATTTATAAGGGATTTTGCCGATTTCGGCCTATTGGTTAAAAAATGA
GCTGATTTAACAAAAATTTAACGCGAATTTTAACAAAATATTAACGCTTACAATTTAGGTGGCACTTTTC
GGGGAAATGTGCGCGGAACCCCTATTTGTTTATTTTTCTAAATACATTCAAATATGTATCCGCTCATGAG
ACAATAACCCTGATAAATGCTTCAATAATATTGAAAAAGGAAGAGTATGAGTATTCAACATTTCCGTGTC
GCCCTTATTCCCTTTTTTGCGGCATTTTGCCTTCCTGTTTTTGCTCACCCAGAAACGCTGGTGAAAGTAA
AAGATGCTGAAGATCAGTTGGGTGCACGAGTGGGTTACATCGAACTGGATCTCAACAGCGGTAAGATCCT
TGAGAGTTTTCGCCCCGAAGAACGTTTTCCAATGATGAGCACTTTTAAAGTTCTGCTATGTGGCGCGGTA
TTATCCCGTATTGACGCCGGGCAAGAGCAACTCGGTCGCCGCATACACTATTCTCAGAATGACTTGGTTG
AGTACTCACCAGTCACAGAAAAGCATCTTACGGATGGCATGACAGTAAGAGAATTATGCAGTGCTGCCAT
AACCATGAGTGATAACACTGCGGCCAACTTACTTCTGACAACGATCGGAGGACCGAAGGAGCTAACCGCT
TTTTTGCACAACATGGGGGATCATGTAACTCGCCTTGATCGTTGGGAACCGGAGCTGAATGAAGCCATAC
CAAACGACGAGCGTGACACCACGATGCCTGTAGCAATGGCAACAACGTTGCGCAAACTATTAACTGGCGA
ACTACTTACTCTAGCTTCCCGGCAACAATTAATAGACTGGATGGAGGCGGATAAAGTTGCAGGACCACTT
CTGCGCTCGGCCCTTCCGGCTGGCTGGTTTATTGCTGATAAATCTGGAGCCGGTGAGCGTGGGTCTCGCG
GTATCATTGCAGCACTGGGGCCAGATGGTAAGCCCTCCCGTATCGTAGTTATCTACACGACGGGGAGTCA
GGCAACTATGGATGAACGAAATAGACAGATCGCTGAGATAGGTGCCTCACTGATTAAGCATTGGTAACTG
TCAGACCAAGTTTACTCATATATACTTTAGATTGATTTAAAACTTCATTTTTAATTTAAAAGGATCTAGG
TGAAGATCCTTTTTGATAATCTCATGACCAAAATCCCTTAACGTGAGTTTTCGTTCCACTGAGCGTCAGA
CCCCGTAGAAAAGATCAAAGGATCTTCTTGAGATCCTTTTTTTCTGCGCGTAATCTGCTGCTTGCAAACA
AAAAAACCACCGCTACCAGCGGTGGTTTGTTTGCCGGATCAAGAGCTACCAACTCTTTTTCCGAAGGTAA
CTGGCTTCAGCAGAGCGCAGATACCAAATACTGTTCTTCTAGTGTAGCCGTAGTTAGGCCACCACTTCAA
GAACTCTGTAGCACCGCCTACATACCTCGCTCTGCTAATCCTGTTACCAGTGGCTGCTGCCAGTGGCGAT
AAGTCGTGTCTTACCGGGTTGGACTCAAGACGATAGTTACCGGATAAGGCGCAGCGGTCGGGCTGAACGG
GGGGTTCGTGCACACAGCCCAGCTTGGAGCGAACGACCTACACCGAACTGAGATACCTACAGCGTGAGCT
ATGAGAAAGCGCCACGCTTCCCGAAGGGAGAAAGGCGGACAGGTATCCGGTAAGCGGCAGGGTCGGAACA
GGAGAGCGCACGAGGGAGCTTCCAGGGGGAAACGCCTGGTATCTTTATAGTCCTGTCGGGTTTCGCCACC
TCTGACTTGAGCGTCGATTTTTGTGATGCTCGTCAGGGGGGCGGAGCCTATGGAAAAACGCCAGCAACGC
GGCCTTTTTACGGTTCCTGGCCTTTTGCTCACATGTTCTTTCCTGCGTTATCCCCTGATTCTGTGGATAA
CCGTATTACCGCCTTTGAGTGAGCTGATACCGCTCGCCGCAGCCGAACGACCGAGCGCAGCGAGTCAGTG
AGCGAGGAAGCGGAAGAGCGCCTGATGCGGTATTTTCTCCTTACGCATCTGTGCGGTATTTCACACCGCA
TAGACCAGCCGCGTAACCTGGCAAAATCGGTTACGGTTGAGTAATAAATGGATGCCCTGCGTAAGCGGGT
GTGGGCGGACAATAAAGTCTTAAACTGAACAAAATAGATCTAAACTATGACAATAAAGTCTTAAACTAGA
CAGAATAGTTGTAAACTGAAATCAGTCCAGTTATGCTGTGAAAAAGCATACTGGACTTTTGTTATGGCTA
AAGCAAACTCTTCATTTTCTGAAGTGCAAATTGCCCGTCGTATTAAAGAGGGGCGTGGCCAAGGGCATGG
TAAAGACTATATTCGCGGCGTTGTGACAATTTACCGAACAACTCCGCGGCCGGGAAGCCGATCTCGGCTT
GAACGAATTGTTAGGTGGCGGTACTTGGGTCGATATCAAAGTGCATCACTTCTTCCCGTATGCCCAACTT
TGTATAGAGAGCCACTGCGGGATCGTCACCGTAATCTGCTTGCACGTAGATCACATAAGCACCAAGCGCG
TTGGCCTCATGCTTGAGGAGATTGATGAGCGCGGTGGCAATGCCCTGCCTCCGGTGCTCGCCGGAGACTG
CGAGATCATAGATATAGATCTCACTACGCGGCTGCTCAAACTTGGGCAGAACGTAAGCCGCGAGAGCGCC
AACAACCGCTTCTTGGTCGAAGGCAGCAAGCGCGATGAATGTCTTACTACGGAGCAAGTTCCCGAGGTAA
TCGGAGTCCGGCTGATGTTGGGAGTAGGTGGCTACGTCTCCGAACTCACGACCGAAAAGATCAAGAGCAG
CCCGCATGGATTTGACTTGGTCAGGGCCGAGCCTACATGTGCGAATGATGCCCATACTTGAGCCACCTAA
CTTTGTTTTAGGGCGACTGCCCTGCTGCGTAACATCGTTGCTGCTGCGTAACATCAAACATCGACCCACG
GCGTAACGCGCTTGCTGCTTGGATGCCCGAGGCATAGACTGTACAAAAAAACAGTCATAACAAGCCATGA
AAACCGCCACTGCGCCGTTACCACCGCTGCGTTCGGTCAAGGTTCTGGACCAGTTGCGTGAGCGCATACG
CTACTTGCATTACAGTTTACGAACCGAACAGGCTTATGTCAACTGGGTTCGTGCCTTCATCCGTTTCCAC
GGTGTGCGTCACCCGGCAACCTTGGGCAGCAGCGAAGTCGAGGCATTTCTGTCCTGGCTGGCGAACGAGC
GCAAGGTTTCGGTCTCCACGCATCGTCAGGCATTGGCGGCCTTGCTGTTCTTCTACGGCAAGGTGCTGTG
CACGGATCTGCCCTGGCTTCAGGAGATCGGAAGACCTCGGCCGTCGCGGCGCTTGCCGGTGGTGCTGACC
CCGGATGAAGTGGTTCGCATCCTCGGTTTTCTGGAAGGCGAGCATCGTTTGTTCGCCCAGGACTCTAGCT
ATAGTTCTAGTGGTTGGCTACATACTCCGGAATATTAATAGATCATGGAGATAATTAAAATGATAACCAT
CTCGCAAATAAATAAGTATTTTACTGTTTTCGTAACAGTTTTGTAATAAAAAAACCTATAAATATTCCGG
ATTATTCATACCGTCCCACCATCGGGCGCGGATCTCGGTCCGAAACCATGGGTCATCACCATCATCATCA
CGGTACCAAAACTGAAGAAGGTAAACTGGTAATCTGGATTAACGGCGATAAAGGCTATAACGGTCTCGCT
GAAGTCGGTAAGAAATTCGAGAAAGATACCGGAATTAAAGTCACCGTTGAGCATCCGGATAAACTGGAAG
AGAAATTCCCACAGGTTGCGGCAACTGGCGATGGCCCTGACATTATCTTCTGGGCACACGACCGCTTTGG
TGGCTACGCTCAATCTGGCCTGTTGGCTGAAATCACCCCGGACAAAGCGTTCCAGGACAAGCTGTATCCG
TTTACCTGGGATGCCGTACGTTACAACGGCAAGCTGATTGCTTACCCGATCGCTGTTGAAGCGTTATCGC
TGATTTATAACAAAGATCTGCTGCCGAACCCGCCAAAAACCTGGGAAGAGATCCCGGCGCTGGATAAAGA
ACTGAAAGCGAAAGGTAAGAGCGCGCTGATGTTCAACCTGCAAGAACCGTACTTCACCTGGCCGCTGATT
GCTGCTGACGGGGGTTATGCGTTCAAGTATGAAAACGGCAAGTACGACATTAAAGACGTGGGCGTGGATA
ACGCTGGCGCGAAAGCGGGTCTGACCTTCCTGGTTGACCTGATTAAAAACAAACACATGAATGCAGACAC
CGATTACTCCATCGCAGAAGCTGCCTTTAATAAAGGCGAAACAGCGATGACCATCAACGGCCCGTGGGCA
TGGTCCAACATCGACACCAGCAAAGTGAATTATGGTGTAACGGTACTGCCGACCTTCAAGGGTCAACCAT
CCAAACCGTTCGTTGGCGTGCTGAGCGCAGGTATTAACGCCGCCAGTCCGAACAAAGAGCTGGCAAAAGA
GTTCCTCGAAAACTATCTGCTGACTGATGAAGGTCTGGAAGCGGTTAATAAAGACAAACCGCTGGGTGCC
GTAGCGCTGAAGTCTTACGAGGAAGAGTTGGCGAAAGATCCACGTATTGCCGCCACCATGGAAAACGCCC
AGAAAGGTGAAATCATGCCGAACATCCCGCAGATGTCCGCTTTCTGGTATGCCGTGCGTACTGCGGTGAT
CAACGCCGCCAGCGGTCGTCAGACTGTCGATGAAGCCCTGAAAGACGCGCAGACTGCGGCCGCAGGCACC
GATTACGATATCCCAACGACCCTGGAAGTTCTGTTCCAGGGGCCCATGGCCGCTGCAATTACCGATATGG
CTGATCTCGAGGAGTTGTCCAGGCTCAGCCCATTGCCCCCCGGTAGTCCGGGCAGTGCTGCCAGAGGTAG
AGCTGAGCCACCAGCAGCTGCTGCAGCTGCTGCAGCAGCAGCCGCAGCTGCAGAGGCAGAAGCAGTGGCA
GCCCTGCTTTTGAATGGCGGATCTGGAGGCGGAGGCGGCGGTGGTGGTGGAGGCGTTGGCGGCGGCGAGG
CAGAGACTATGAGCGAGCCTAGTCCTGAGTCAGCATCTCAAGCTGGCGCTGCAGCAGCCGCTGCCGCCGC
TGCAGCCGCTGCAGCTGCTGCCAGCAGCAGCAGCGGCGGGGGTGAGGAGGAGAGTAGCGCCGAGAGCCTG
GTGGGCAGCAGCGGCGGGAGCAGCAGCGACGAGACCCGCTCGTTGAGCCCCGGCGCCGCCAGCAGCAGCA
GCGGGGATGGGGACGGCAAGGAGGGCCTGGAGGAGCCCAAGGGACCGCGGGGCAGCCAGGGCGGCGGCGG
GGGCGGCAGCAGTAGCAGCAGCGTAGTCTCCAGCGGCGGCGACGAGGGCTACGGGACTGGGGGAGGCGGA
AGCAGCGCGACCTCCGGGGGCCGGCGGGGCAGCTTGGAGATGTCGTCGGATGGGGAACCCCTGAGCCGCA
TGGACTCGGAGGACAGCATAAGCAGTACTATAATGGATGTAGACAGCACAATTTCCAGTGGGCGTTCAAC
TCCAGCAATGATGAATGGACAAGGAAGCACTACTTCTTCAAGCAAAAATATTGCCTATAATTGTTGTTGG
GACCAGTGCCAGGCTTGCTTCAACTCTAGCCCAGATCTGGCAGATCACATCCGTTCCATACATGTAGATG
GTCAGCGAGGAGGGGTATTTGTTTGCTTATGGAAAGGTTGTAAAGTATATAACACTCCATCTACCAGTCA
AAGTTGGTTACAAAGGCATATGCTGACACACAGTGGAGACAAACCTTTCAAGTGTGTTGTTGGTGGCTGC
AATGCCAGCTTTGCTTCTCAGGGAGGGCTAGCTCGTCATGTACCCACACACTTCAGTCAGCAGAACTCCT
CAAAAGTTTCTAGCCAGCCAAAGGCCAAAGAAGAATCTCCTTCTAAAGCTGGAATGAACAAAAGGAGGAA
ATTAAAGAACAAAAGACGACGCTCATTACCACGGCCACATGATTTCTTCGATGCACAAACACTGGATGCG
ATAAGACATCGAGCCATATGCTTTAACCTCTCAGCTCATATAGAAAGTTTAGGGAAGGGACACAGTGTTG
TTTTTCATAGTACTGTAATAGCTAAGAGAAAAGAAGATTCTGGGAAGATCAAACTTTTGCTTCATTGGAT
GCCTGAAGACATTCTGCCTGATGTGTGGGTGAATGAAAGTGAACGACATCAGTTAAAAACTAAAGTAGTT
CATTTATCAAAGCTACCCAAAGATACTGCCTTGCTTTTGGACCCAAACATATACAGAACAATGCCGCAGA
AGAGGTTGAAGAGGTAAGGGGATTCTCTTGAATTTATTGCTAGTAAGCTTGCGTCGACGGAGACGTGAAA
ATAAAAATAGCGTCTCAGAGCATAATCTAGAGCCTGCAGTCTCGAGGCATGCGGTACCAAGCTTGTCGAG
AAGTACTAGAGGATCATAATCAGCCATACCACATTTGTAGAGGTTTTACTTGCTTTAAAAAACCTCCCAC
ACCTCCCCCTGAACCTGAAACATAAAATGAATGCAATTGTTGTTGTTAACTTGTTTATTGCAGCTTATAA
TGGTTACAAATAAAGCAATAGCATCACAAATTTCACAAATAAAGCATTTTTTTCACTGCATTCTAGTTGT
GGTTTGTCCAAACTCATCAATGTATCTTATCATGTCTGGATCTGATCACTGATATCGCCTAGGAGATCCG
AACCAGATAAGTGAAATCTAGTTCCAAACTATTTTGTCATTTTTAATTTTCGTATTAGCTTACGACGCTA
CACCCAGTTCCCATCTATTTTGTCACTCTTCCCTAAATAATCCTTAAAAACTCCATTTCCACCCCTCCCA
GTTCCCAACTATTTTGTCCGCCCACAGCGGGGCATTTTTCTTCCTGTTATGTTTTTAATCAAACATCCTG
CCAACTCCATGTGACAAACCGTCATCTTCGGCTACTTTTTCTCTGTCACAGAATGAAAATTTTTCTGTCA
TCTCTTCGTTATTAATGTTTGTAATTGACTGAATATCAACGCTTATTTGCAGCCTGAATGGCGAATGG
Features (pLannotate 1.2.2; 16 found; start..end, strand, type, name):
      2..456     +  rep_origin     f1 ori (sequence partly withheld): f1 bacteriophage origin of replication; arrow indicates direction of (+) strand synthesis
    482..586     +  promoter       AmpR promoter: bla
    587..1447    +  CDS            AmpR: β-lactamase; bla; confers resistance to ampicillin, carbenicillin, and related antibiotics
   1618..2206    +  rep_origin     ori: high-copy-number ColE1/pMB1/pBR322/pUC origin of replication
   2381..2432    -  misc_feature   bom (fragment): basis of mobility region from pBR322
   2500..2724    -  mobile_element Tn7R: mini-Tn7 element (right end of the Tn7 transposon) Tn7
   2791..3324    -  CDS            GmR: gentamycin acetyltransferase; aacC1; confers resistance to gentamycin
   3494..3522    -  promoter       Pc promoter: intI1 (promoter lies within the coding sequence); class 1 integron promoter
   3500..3847    -  CDS            YPR2_ECOLX (fragment): Protein predicted: Swiss-Prot protein existence level 4. From Escherichia coli.
   3872..3963    +  promoter       polyhedrin promoter: polh from Autographa californica; promoter for the baculovirus polyhedrin gene
   4048..5145    +  CDS            MBP: maltose binding protein from E. coli; malE (mutated); This version of the gene does not encode a signal sequence, so MBP will remain in the cytosol.
   5206..6714    +  CDS            AEBP2: AEBP2_HUMAN - Experimental evidence at protein level: Swiss-Prot protein existence level 1. Acts as an accessory subunit for the core Polycomb repressive complex 2 (PRC2), which mediates histone H3K27 (H3K27me3) trimethylation on chromatin leading to transcriptional repression of the affected target gene (PubMed:15225548, PubMed:31959557, PubMed:29499137). Plays a role in nucleosome localization of the PRC2 complex (PubMed:29499137). From Homo sapiens (Human).
   6852..6935    +  CDS            large T antigen (fragment): large T antigen from SV40 (simian virus 40)
   6958..7092    +  polyA_signal   SV40 poly(A) signal: SV40 polyadenylation signal
   7121..7286    -  mobile_element Tn7L: mini-Tn7 element (left end of the Tn7 transposon) Tn7
   7449..7465    +  CDS            lacZα (fragment): LacZα fragment of β-galactosidase; lacZ fragment
