[The description below was written by a language model from this plasmid's Addgene catalogue record and pLannotate feature annotations shown in this document.]
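Description:
pFB1.HMBP-Prs.AEBP2iso2.mt1A2A is a 7,468-nt baculovirus transfer (donor) plasmid built on a pFastBac1 derivative for expressing a mutant form of human AEBP2 in insect cells. It is maintained in E. coli through a high-copy ColE1/pUC-type origin and also carries an f1 phage origin. Selection uses ampicillin (β-lactamase) together with gentamicin. The gentamicin acetyltransferase gene, driven by a class 1 integron Pc promoter, lies between the Tn7R and Tn7L ends along with the expression cassette. This mini-Tn7 arrangement is the standard pFastBac design, in which the segment flanked by the Tn7 ends is transposed into a baculovirus shuttle genome (bacmid) in a suitable E. coli host to generate recombinant virus.

The expression cassette is driven by the Autographa californica polyhedrin promoter, a strong very-late baculoviral promoter, and is terminated by an SV40 polyadenylation signal. The open reading frame begins with a backbone-encoded N-terminal hexahistidine tag and a cytosolic (signal-sequence-free) maltose binding protein. According to the record, this is followed by a PreScission (3C) protease site that allows tag removal, and then by the gene-synthesised AEBP2 isoform 2 coding sequence. The hexahistidine tag and protease site are not separately annotated in the feature table. The mt1A2A variant carries 27 aspartate/glutamate-to-alanine substitutions in two acidic stretches, residues 37–48 and 95–109. AEBP2 is an accessory subunit of Polycomb repressive complex 2, which deposits H3K27me3. The construct is therefore suited to producing affinity-purifiable recombinant mutant protein, and the associated study concerns auto-inhibition of PRC2 by the long AEBP2 isoform.
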