Addgene plasmid #247012: pFB1.HMBP-Prs.AEBP2iso2.mt1A2A
Purpose: Expresses human AEBP2iso2.mt1A2A (with 27 asp/glu-to-ala mutations) in insect cells, under a C3-cleavable (PreScission Protease) N-terminal hexahistidine-MBP tag.
Depositing lab: Chen Davidovich. Depositing organization: Monash University. Publication: Auto-inhibition of PRC2 by the broadly expressed long isoform of AEBP2. Mucha M, Lai Z, McKenzie NJ, Matra F, Boudes M, Flanigan SF, Alejo-Vinogradova MT, Monger C, Zhang Q, Nimmo D, Healy E, Silva AJ, Angelov D, Reck DM, Holland G, Atmaca ZE, King HE, Hamilton M, Glancy E, Nolan J, Weatheritt RJ, Bell O, Vermeulen M, Davidovich C, Bracken AP. EMBO J. 2025 Dec;44(23):6979-7020. doi: 10.1038/s44318-025-00616-9. Epub 2025 Oct 30. PubMed 41168462.
Backbone
  Vector backbone: pFast.Bac1 (pFB1.HMBP.A3.PrS.ybbR)
  Vector type: Insect Expression
Growth in bacteria
  Bacterial resistance: Ampicillin and Gentamicin, 100 & 10 μg/mL
  Growth temperature: 37°C
  Growth strain: DH5alpha
  Copy number: High Copy
Gene/Insert
  Gene/Insert name: AEBP2iso2.mt1A2A
  Species: H. sapiens (human)
  Mutation: E37A, E38A, E39A, E40A, E41A, E42A, E43A, E44A, E45A, E46A, E47A, E48A, E95A, D96A, E97A, D98A, E99A, E100A, E101A, D102A, D103A, E104A, E105A, E106A, E107A, D108A, E109A
  Entrez Gene: AEBP2
  Promoter: Polyhedrin
  Tag / fusion protein: 6xHis-MBP (N terminal on backbone)
  Cloning method: Gene Synthesis
Terms and licenses: Academic/Nonprofit Terms; Industry Terms: Not Available to Industry
How to cite: pFB1.HMBP-Prs.AEBP2iso2.mt1A2A was a gift from Chen Davidovich (Addgene plasmid # 247012 ; http://n2t.net/addgene:247012 ; RRID:Addgene_247012)
