>Addgene plasmid #247012 | pFB1.HMBP-Prs.AEBP2iso2.mt1A2A | depositor partial sequence | sequence record 488553 | insert
ATGGCCGCTGCAATTACCGATATGGCTGATCTCGAGGAGTTGTCCAGGCTCAGCCCATTGCCCCCCGGTA
GTCCGGGCAGTGCTGCCAGAGGTAGAGCTGAGCCACCAGCAGCTGCTGCAGCTGCTGCAGCAGCAGCCGC
AGCTGCAGAGGCAGAAGCAGTGGCAGCCCTGCTTTTGAATGGCGGATCTGGAGGCGGAGGCGGCGGTGGT
GGTGGAGGCGTTGGCGGCGGCGAGGCAGAGACTATGAGCGAGCCTAGTCCTGAGTCAGCATCTCAAGCTG
GCGCTGCAGCAGCCGCTGCCGCCGCTGCAGCCGCTGCAGCTGCTGCCAGCAGCAGCAGCGGCGGGGGTGA
GGAGGAGAGTAGCGCCGAGAGCCTGGTGGGCAGCAGCGGCGGGAGCAGCAGCGACGAGACCCGCTCGTTG
AGCCCCGGCGCCGCCAGCAGCAGCAGCGGGGATGGGGACGGCAAGGAGGGCCTGGAGGAGCCCAAGGGAC
CGCGGGGCAGCCAGGGCGGCGGCGGGGGCGGCAGCAGTAGCAGCAGCGTAGTCTCCAGCGGCGGCGACGA
GGGCTACGGGACTGGGGGAGGCGGAAGCAGCGCGACCTCCGGGGGCCGGCGGGGCAGCTTGGAGATGTCG
TCGGATGGGGAACCCCTGAGCCGCATGGACTCGGAGGACAGCATAAGCAGTACTATAATGGATGTAGACA
GCACAATTTCCAGTGGGCGTTCAACTCCAGCAATGATGAATGGACAAGGAAGCACTACTTCTTCAAGCAA
AAATATTGCCTATAATTGTTGTTGGGACCAGTGCCAGGCTTGCTTCAACTCTAGCCCAGATCTGGCAGAT
CACATCCGTTCCATACATGTAGATGGTCAGCGAGGAGGGGTATTTGTTTGCTTATGGAAAGGTTGTAAAG
TATATAACACTCCATCTACCAGTCAAAGTTGGTTACAAAGGCATATGCTGACACACAGTGGAGACAAACC
TTTCAAGTGTGTTGTTGGTGGCTGCAATGCCAGCTTTGCTTCTCAGGGAGGGCTAGCTCGTCATGTACCC
ACACACTTCAGTCAGCAGAACTCCTCAAAAGTTTCTAGCCAGCCAAAGGCCAAAGAAGAATCTCCTTCTA
AAGCTGGAATGAACAAAAGGAGGAAATTAAAGAACAAAAGACGACGCTCATTACCACGGCCACATGATTT
CTTCGATGCACAAACACTGGATGCGATAAGACATCGAGCCATATGCTTTAACCTCTCAGCTCATATAGAA
AGTTTAGGGAAGGGACACAGTGTTGTTTTTCATAGTACTGTAATAGCTAAGAGAAAAGAAGATTCTGGGA
AGATCAAACTTTTGCTTCATTGGATGCCTGAAGACATTCTGCCTGATGTGTGGGTGAATGAAAGTGAACG
ACATCAGTTAAAAACTAAAGTAGTTCATTTATCAAAGCTACCCAAAGATACTGCCTTGCTTTTGGACCCA
AACATATACAGAACAATGCCGCAGAAGAGGTTGAAGAGGTAA
